Addgene plasmid #65807: pCI-MS2V5-PABPC1
Purpose: expression of PABPC1-MS2 fusion. MS2 tethers PABPC1 to mRNAs containing MS2 stem loops.
Depositing lab: Niels Gehring. Depositing organization: Universitaet zu Koeln. Publication: The interaction of cytoplasmic poly(A)-binding protein with eukaryotic initiation factor 4G suppresses nonsense-mediated mRNA decay. Fatscher T, Boehm V, Weiche B, Gehring NH. RNA. 2014 Oct;20(10):1579-92. doi: 10.1261/rna.044933.114. Epub 2014 Aug 21. PubMed 25147240.
Backbone
  Vector backbone: pCI-neo
  Backbone manufacturer: Promega
  Backbone size w/o insert (bp): 4572
  Vector type: Mammalian Expression
  Selectable markers: Neomycin (select with G418)
Growth in bacteria
  Bacterial resistance: Ampicillin, 100 μg/mL
  Growth temperature: 37°C
  Growth strain: DH5alpha
  Copy number: Unknown
Gene/Insert
  Gene/Insert name: PAB1 (alt name: poly(A) binding protein, cytoplasmic 1)
  Species: H. sapiens (human)
  Entrez Gene: PABPC1 (a.k.a. PAB1, PABP, PABP1, PABPC2, PABPL1)
  Promoter: CMV
  Tag / fusion protein: MS2 stem loops (N terminal on insert); V5 (N terminal on insert)
  Cloning method: Unknown
  Sequencing primers: 5′ CMV-F; 3′ EBV-R
Terms and licenses: Academic/Nonprofit Terms; Industry Terms: Not Available to Industry
How to cite: pCI-MS2V5-PABPC1 was a gift from Niels Gehring (Addgene plasmid # 65807 ; http://n2t.net/addgene:65807 ; RRID:Addgene_65807)
