[The description below was written by a language model from this plasmid's Addgene catalogue record and pLannotate feature annotations shown in this document.]
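Description:
pCI-MS2V5-PABPC1 is a mammalian expression plasmid built on the pCI-neo backbone that produces human cytoplasmic poly(A)-binding protein 1 (PABPC1) fused at its N terminus to the bacteriophage MS2 coat protein and a V5 epitope. The depositor's full sequence is 7,788 nt. It is propagated in E. coli through a high-copy ColE1/pUC-type origin with ampicillin selection (β-lactamase under its own promoter). An f1 origin is also present, which permits single-stranded DNA production. For selection in mammalian cells, an SV40 enhancer/early promoter drives the neomycin phosphotransferase gene, followed by a synthetic poly(A) signal, which allows G418 selection of stable transfectants.

The expression cassette consists of the CMV immediate-early enhancer and promoter, then the chimeric β-globin/immunoglobulin intron that improves transcript processing and expression, and a T7 promoter just upstream of the coding region. The annotated open reading frame begins with the MS2 coat protein sequence and continues, after a short gap, into the PABPC1 coding sequence, ending at an SV40 late polyadenylation signal. The V5 tag is not annotated separately in the feature table, but the gap between the two coding segments is consistent with the name and the catalogue entry. The catalogue lists the tag as "MS2 stem loops", but the annotated feature is the coat protein, which binds such stem-loops.

The construct is intended for tethering assays. The MS2 coat protein moiety recruits PABPC1 to reporter mRNAs carrying MS2 hairpin binding sites, so the effect of placing PABPC1 at a defined position on a transcript can be tested, while V5 allows detection of the fusion. The associated publication concerns suppression of nonsense-mediated mRNA decay by PABPC1 and its interaction with eIF4G.
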