Features (pLannotate 1.2.2; 20 found; start..end, strand, type, name):
    140..517     +  enhancer       CMV enhancer: human cytomegalovirus immediate early enhancer
    518..729     +  promoter       CMV promoter: human cytomegalovirus (CMV) immediate early promoter
    890..1022    +  intron         chimeric intron: chimera between introns from human β-globin and immunoglobulin heavy chain genes
   1067..1085    +  promoter       T7 promoter: promoter for bacteriophage T7 RNA polymerase
   1094..1483    +  CDS            CAPSD_BPMS2: Experimental evidence at protein level: Swiss-Prot protein existence level 1. Acts as a translational repressor of viral replicase synthesis late in infection. This latter function is the result of capsid protein interaction with an RNA hairpin which contains the replicase ribosome-binding site. From Escherichia phage MS2 (Bacteriophage MS2).
   1538..3442    +  CDS            PABPC1: PABP1_HUMAN - Also known as PAB1, PABP1, PABPC2. Experimental evidence at protein level: Swiss-Prot protein existence level 1. (Microbial infection) Positively regulates the replication of dengue virus (DENV). From Homo sapiens (Human).
   3457..3474    -  promoter       T3 promoter (fragment): promoter for bacteriophage T3 RNA polymerase
   3492..3613    -  polyA_signal   SV40 poly(A) signal: SV40 polyadenylation signal
   3636..3704    -  CDS            large T antigen (fragment): large T antigen from SV40 (simian virus 40)
   3728..3795    +  CDS            lacZα (fragment): LacZα fragment of β-galactosidase; lacZ fragment
   3799..4227    +  rep_origin     f1 ori (sequence partly withheld): f1 bacteriophage origin of replication; arrow indicates direction of (+) strand synthesis
   4255..4306    -  misc_feature   bom (fragment): basis of mobility region from pBR322
   4371..4728    +  promoter       SV40 promoter: SV40 enhancer and early promoter
   4779..5570    +  CDS            neo: KKA2_KLEPN - Also known as kan, nptII. Experimental evidence at protein level: Swiss-Prot protein existence level 1. Resistance to kanamycin, neomycin, paromomycin, ribostamycin, butirosin and gentamicin B. From Klebsiella pneumoniae.
   5637..5685    +  polyA_signal   poly(A) signal: synthetic polyadenylation signal
   5705..5759    -  misc_feature   bom (fragment): basis of mobility region from pBR322
   5861..5896    -  CDS            rop (fragment): Rop protein, which maintains plasmids at low copy number; rop
   5991..6095    +  promoter       AmpR promoter: bla
   6096..6956    +  CDS            AmpR: β-lactamase; bla; confers resistance to ampicillin, carbenicillin, and related antibiotics
   7127..7715    +  rep_origin     ori: high-copy-number ColE1/pMB1/pBR322/pUC origin of replication
>Addgene plasmid #65807 | pCI-MS2V5-PABPC1 | depositor full sequence | sequence record 111918 | Full Sequence
TCAATATTGGCCATTAGCCATATTATTCATTGGTTATATAGCATAAATCAATATTGGCTATTGGCCATTG
CATACGTTGTATCTATATCATAATATGTACATTTATATTGGCTCATGTCCAATATGACCGCCATGTTGGC
ATTGATTATTGACTAGTTATTAATAGTAATCAATTACGGGGTCATTAGTTCATAGCCCATATATGGAGTT
CCGCGTTACATAACTTACGGTAAATGGCCCGCCTGGCTGACCGCCCAACGACCCCCGCCCATTGACGTCA
ATAATGACGTATGTTCCCATAGTAACGCCAATAGGGACTTTCCATTGACGTCAATGGGTGGAGTATTTAC
GGTAAACTGCCCACTTGGCAGTACATCAAGTGTATCATATGCCAAGTCCGCCCCCTATTGACGTCAATGA
CGGTAAATGGCCCGCCTGGCATTATGCCCAGTACATGACCTTACGGGACTTTCCTACTTGGCAGTACATC
TACGTATTAGTCATCGCTATTACCATGGTGATGCGGTTTTGGCAGTACACCAATGGGCGTGGATAGCGGT
TTGACTCACGGGGATTTCCAAGTCTCCACCCCATTGACGTCAATGGGAGTTTGTTTTGGCACCAAAATCA
ACGGGACTTTCCAAAATGTCGTAACAACTGCGATCGCCCGCCCCGTTGACGCAAATGGGCGGTAGGCGTG
TACGGTGGGAGGTCTATATAAGCAGAGCTCGTTTAGTGAACCGTCAGATCACTAGAAGCTTTATTGCGGT
AGTTTATCACAGTTAAATTGCTAACGCAGTCAGTGCTTCTGACACAACAGTCTCGAACTTAAGCTGCAGT
GACTCTCTTAAGGTAGCCTTGCAGAAGTTGGTCGTGAGGCACTGGGCAGGTAAGTATCAAGGTTACAAGA
CAGGTTTAAGGAGACCAATAGAAACTGGGCTTGTCGAGACAGAGAAGACTCTTGCGTTTCTGATAGGCAC
CTATTGGTCTTACTGACATCCACTTTGCCTTTCTCTCCACAGGTGTCCACTCCCAGTTCAATTACAGCTC
TTAAGGCTAGAGTACTTAATACGACTCACTATAGGCTAGCACCATGGCTTCTAACTTTACTCAGTTCGTT
CTCGTGGACAATGGCGGAACTGGCGACGTGACTGTCGCCCCAAGCAACTTCGCTAACGGGGTCGCTGAAT
GGATCAGCTCTAACTCGCGTTCACAGGCTTACAAAGTAACCTGTAGCGTTCGTCAGAGCTCTGCGCAGAA
TCGCAAATACACCATCAAAGTCGAGGTGCCTAAAGTGGCAACCCAGACTGTTGGTGGTGTAGAGCTTCCT
GTAGCCGCATGGCGTTCGTACTTAAATATGGAACTAACCATTCCAATTTTCGCCACGAACTCCGACTGCG
AGCTTATTGTTAAGGCAATGCAAGGTCTCCTAAAAGATGGAAACCCGATTCCCTCAGCAATCGCAGCAAA
CTCCGGCATCTACGGCGGTGGCAAGCCCATCCCTAACCCACTGCTGGGCCTGGACAGCACCCTCGAGAAC
CCCAGTGCCCCCAGCTACCCGATGGCCTCGCTCTACGTGGGGGACCTCCACCCCGACGTGACCGAGGCGA
TGCTCTACGAGAAGTTCAGCCCGGCCGGGCCCATCCTCTCCATCCGGGTCTGCAGGGACATGATCACCCG
CCGCTCCTTGGGCTACGCGTATGTGAACTTCCAGCAGCCGGCGGACGCGGAGCGTGCTTTGGACACCATG
AATTTTGATGTTATAAAGGGCAAGCCAGTACGCATCATGTGGTCTCAGCGTGATCCATCACTTCGCAAAA
GTGGAGTAGGCAACATATTCATTAAAAATCTGGACAAATCCATTGATAATAAAGCACTGTATGATACATT
TTCTGCTTTTGGTAACATCCTTTCATGTAAGGTGGTTTGTGATGAAAATGGTTCCAAGGGCTATGGATTT
GTACACTTTGAGACGCAGGAAGCAGCTGAAAGAGCTATTGAAAAAATGAATGGAATGCTCCTAAATGATC
GCAAAGTATTTGTTGGACGATTTAAGTCTCGTAAAGAACGAGAAGCTGAACTTGGAGCTAGGGCAAAAGA
ATTCACCAATGTTTACATCAAGAATTTTGGAGAAGACATGGATGATGAGCGCCTTAAGGATCTCTTTGGC
AAGTTTGGGCCTGCCTTAAGTGTGAAAGTAATGACTGATGAAAGTGGAAAATCCAAAGGATTTGGATTTG
TAAGCTTTGAAAGGCATGAAGATGCACAGAAAGCTGTGGATGAGATGAACGGAAAGGAGCTCAATGGAAA
ACAAATTTATGTTGGTCGAGCTCAGAAAAAGGTGGAACGGCAGACGGAACTTAAGCGCAAATTTGAACAG
ATGAAACAAGATAGGATCACCAGATACCAGGGTGTTAATCTTTATGTGAAAAATCTTGATGATGGTATTG
ATGATGAACGTCTCCGGAAAGAGTTTTCTCCATTTGGTACAATCACTAGTGCAAAGGTTATGATGGAAGG
TGGTCGCAGCAAAGGGTTTGGTTTTGTATGTTTCTCCTCCCCAGAAGAAGCCACTAAAGCAGTTACAGAA
ATGAACGGTAGAATTGTGGCCACAAAGCCATTGTATGTAGCTTTAGCTCAGCGCAAAGAAGAGCGCCAGG
CTCACCTCACTAACCAGTATATGCAGAGAATGGCAAGTGTACGAGCTGTTCCCAACCCTGTAATCAACCC
CTACCAGCCAGCACCTCCTTCAGGTTACTTCATGGCAGCTATCCCACAGACTCAGAACCGTGCTGCATAC
TATCCTCCTAGCCAAATTGCTCAACTAAGACCAAGTCCTCGCTGGACTGCTCAGGGTGCCAGACCTCATC
CATTCCAAAATATGCCCGGTGCTATCCGCCCAGCTGCTCCTAGACCACCATTTAGTACTATGAGACCAGC
TTCTTCACAGGTTCCACGAGTCATGTCAACACAGCGTGTTGCTAACACATCAACACAGACAATGGGTCCA
CGTCCTGCAGCTGCAGCCGCTGCAGCTACTCCTGCTGTCCGCACCGTTCCACAGTATAAATATGCTGCAG
GAGTTCGCAATCCTCAGCAACATCTTAATGCACAGCCACAAGTTACAATGCAACAGCCTGCTGTTCATGT
ACAAGGTCAGGAACCTTTGACTGCTTCCATGTTGGCATCTGCCCCTCCTCAAGAGCAAAAGCAAATGTTG
GGTGAACGGCTGTTTCCTCTTATTCAAGCCATGCACCCTACTCTTGCTGGTAAAATCACTGGCATGTTGT
TGGAGATTGATAATTCAGAACTTCTTCACATGCTGGAGTCTCCAGAGTCACTCCGTTCTAAGGTTGATGA
AGCTGTAGCTGTACTACAAGCCCACCAAGCTAAAGAGGCTGCCCAGAAAGCAGTTAACAGTGCCACCGGT
GTTCCAACTGTTTAAGCGGCCGCTTCCCTTTAGTGAGGGTTAATGCTTCGAGCAGACATGATAAGATACA
TTGATGAGTTTGGACAAACCACAACTAGAATGCAGTGAAAAAAATGCTTTATTTGTGAAATTTGTGATGC
TATTGCTTTATTTGTAACCATTATAAGCTGCAATAAACAAGTTAACAACAACAATTGCATTCATTTTATG
TTTCAGGTTCAGGGGGAGATGTGGGAGGTTTTTTAAAGCAAGTAAAACCTCTACAAATGTGGTAAAATCC
GATAAGGATCGATCCGGGCTGGCGTAATAGCGAAGAGGCCCGCACCGATCGCCCTTCCCAACAGTTGCGC
AGCCTGAATGGCGAATGG
[124 nt withheld, positions 3799-3922]
C
[91 nt withheld, positions 3924-4014]
A
[49 nt withheld, positions 4016-4064]
CCTTTGACGTTGGAGTCCACGTTCTTT
[37 nt withheld, positions 4092-4128]
ACCCTATCTCGGTCTATTCTTTTGATTTATAAGGGATTTTGCCGATTTCGGCCTATTGGTTAAAAAATGA
GCTGATTTAACAAAAATTTAACGCGAATTTTAACAAAATATTAACGCTTACAATTTCCTGATGCGGTATT
TTCTCCTTACGCATCTGTGCGGTATTTCACACCGCATACGCGGATCTGCGCAGCACCATGGCCTGAAATA
ACCTCTGAAAGAGGAACTTGGTTAGGTACCTTCTGAGGCGGAAAGAACCAGCTGTGGAATGTGTGTCAGT
TAGGGTGTGGAAAGTCCCCAGGCTCCCCAGCAGGCAGAAGTATGCAAAGCATGCATCTCAATTAGTCAGC
AACCAGGTGTGGAAAGTCCCCAGGCTCCCCAGCAGGCAGAAGTATGCAAAGCATGCATCTCAATTAGTCA
GCAACCATAGTCCCGCCCCTAACTCCGCCCATCCCGCCCCTAACTCCGCCCAGTTCCGCCCATTCTCCGC
CCCATGGCTGACTAATTTTTTTTATTTATGCAGAGGCCGAGGCCGCCTCGGCCTCTGAGCTATTCCAGAA
GTAGTGAGGAGGCTTTTTTGGAGGCCTAGGCTTTTGCAAAAAGCTTGATTCTTCTGACACAACAGTCTCG
AACTTAAGGCTAGAGCCACCATGATTGAACAAGATGGATTGCACGCAGGTTCTCCGGCCGCTTGGGTGGA
GAGGCTATTCGGCTATGACTGGGCACAACAGACAATCGGCTGCTCTGATGCCGCCGTGTTCCGGCTGTCA
GCGCAGGGGCGCCCGGTTCTTTTTGTCAAGACCGACCTGTCCGGTGCCCTGAATGAACTGCAGGACGAGG
CAGCGCGGCTATCGTGGCTGGCCACGACGGGCGTTCCTTGCGCAGCTGTGCTCGACGTTGTCACTGAAGC
GGGAAGGGACTGGCTGCTATTGGGCGAAGTGCCGGGGCAGGATCTCCTGTCATCTCACCTTGCTCCTGCC
GAGAAAGTATCCATCATGGCTGATGCAATGCGGCGGCTGCATACGCTTGATCCGGCTACCTGCCCATTCG
ACCACCAAGCGAAACATCGCATCGAGCGAGCACGTACTCGGATGGAAGCCGGTCTTGTCGATCAGGATGA
TCTGGACGAAGAGCATCAGGGGCTCGCGCCAGCCGAACTGTTCGCCAGGCTCAAGGCGCGCATGCCCGAC
GGCGAGGATCTCGTCGTGACCCATGGCGATGCCTGCTTGCCGAATATCATGGTGGAAAATGGCCGCTTTT
CTGGATTCATCGACTGTGGCCGGCTGGGTGTGGCGGACCGCTATCAGGACATAGCGTTGGCTACCCGTGA
TATTGCTGAAGAGCTTGGCGGCGAATGGGCTGACCGCTTCCTCGTGCTTTACGGTATCGCCGCTCCCGAT
TCGCAGCGCATCGCCTTCTATCGCCTTCTTGACGAGTTCTTCTGAGCGGGACTCTGGGGTTCGAAATGAC
CGACCAAGCGACGCCCAACCTGCCATCACGATGGCCGCAATAAAATATCTTTATTTTCATTACATCTGTG
TGTTGGTTTTTTGTGTGAATCGATAGCGATAAGGATCCGCGTATGGTGCACTCTCAGTACAATCTGCTCT
GATGCCGCATAGTTAAGCCAGCCCCGACACCCGCCAACACCCGCTGACGCGCCCTGACGGGCTTGTCTGC
TCCCGGCATCCGCTTACAGACAAGCTGTGACCGTCTCCGGGAGCTGCATGTGTCAGAGGTTTTCACCGTC
ATCACCGAAACGCGCGAGACGAAAGGGCCTCGTGATACGCCTATTTTTATAGGTTAATGTCATGATAATA
ATGGTTTCTTAGACGTCAGGTGGCACTTTTCGGGGAAATGTGCGCGGAACCCCTATTTGTTTATTTTTCT
AAATACATTCAAATATGTATCCGCTCATGAGACAATAACCCTGATAAATGCTTCAATAATATTGAAAAAG
GAAGAGTATGAGTATTCAACATTTCCGTGTCGCCCTTATTCCCTTTTTTGCGGCATTTTGCCTTCCTGTT
TTTGCTCACCCAGAAACGCTGGTGAAAGTAAAAGATGCTGAAGATCAGTTGGGTGCACGAGTGGGTTACA
TCGAACTGGATCTCAACAGCGGTAAGATCCTTGAGAGTTTTCGCCCCGAAGAACGTTTTCCAATGATGAG
CACTTTTAAAGTTCTGCTATGTGGCGCGGTATTATCCCGTATTGACGCCGGGCAAGAGCAACTCGGTCGC
CGCATACACTATTCTCAGAATGACTTGGTTGAGTACTCACCAGTCACAGAAAAGCATCTTACGGATGGCA
TGACAGTAAGAGAATTATGCAGTGCTGCCATAACCATGAGTGATAACACTGCGGCCAACTTACTTCTGAC
AACGATCGGAGGACCGAAGGAGCTAACCGCTTTTTTGCACAACATGGGGGATCATGTAACTCGCCTTGAT
CGTTGGGAACCGGAGCTGAATGAAGCCATACCAAACGACGAGCGTGACACCACGATGCCTGTAGCAATGG
CAACAACGTTGCGCAAACTATTAACTGGCGAACTACTTACTCTAGCTTCCCGGCAACAATTAATAGACTG
GATGGAGGCGGATAAAGTTGCAGGACCACTTCTGCGCTCGGCCCTTCCGGCTGGCTGGTTTATTGCTGAT
AAATCTGGAGCCGGTGAGCGTGGGTCTCGCGGTATCATTGCAGCACTGGGGCCAGATGGTAAGCCCTCCC
GTATCGTAGTTATCTACACGACGGGGAGTCAGGCAACTATGGATGAACGAAATAGACAGATCGCTGAGAT
AGGTGCCTCACTGATTAAGCATTGGTAACTGTCAGACCAAGTTTACTCATATATACTTTAGATTGATTTA
AAACTTCATTTTTAATTTAAAAGGATCTAGGTGAAGATCCTTTTTGATAATCTCATGACCAAAATCCCTT
AACGTGAGTTTTCGTTCCACTGAGCGTCAGACCCCGTAGAAAAGATCAAAGGATCTTCTTGAGATCCTTT
TTTTCTGCGCGTAATCTGCTGCTTGCAAACAAAAAAACCACCGCTACCAGCGGTGGTTTGTTTGCCGGAT
CAAGAGCTACCAACTCTTTTTCCGAAGGTAACTGGCTTCAGCAGAGCGCAGATACCAAATACTGTTCTTC
TAGTGTAGCCGTAGTTAGGCCACCACTTCAAGAACTCTGTAGCACCGCCTACATACCTCGCTCTGCTAAT
CCTGTTACCAGTGGCTGCTGCCAGTGGCGATAAGTCGTGTCTTACCGGGTTGGACTCAAGACGATAGTTA
CCGGATAAGGCGCAGCGGTCGGGCTGAACGGGGGGTTCGTGCACACAGCCCAGCTTGGAGCGAACGACCT
ACACCGAACTGAGATACCTACAGCGTGAGCTATGAGAAAGCGCCACGCTTCCCGAAGGGAGAAAGGCGGA
CAGGTATCCGGTAAGCGGCAGGGTCGGAACAGGAGAGCGCACGAGGGAGCTTCCAGGGGGAAACGCCTGG
TATCTTTATAGTCCTGTCGGGTTTCGCCACCTCTGACTTGAGCGTCGATTTTTGTGATGCTCGTCAGGGG
GGCGGAGCCTATGGAAAAACGCCAGCAACGCGGCCTTTTTACGGTTCCTGGCCTTTTGCTGGCCTTTTGC
TCACATGGCTCGACAGATCT
