>Addgene plasmid #65807 | pCI-MS2V5-PABPC1 | addgene partial sequence | sequence record 113974 | CMV-F 5'-CGCAAATGGGCGGTAGGCGTG-3'
AGTGAACCGTCAGATCACTAGAAGCTTTATTGCGGTAGTTTATCACAGTTAAATTGCTAACGCAGTCAGT
GCTTCTGACACAACAGTCTCGAACTTAAGCTGCAGTGACTCTCTTAAGGTAGCCTTGCAGAAGTTGGTCG
TGAGGCACTGGGCAGGTAAGTATCAAGGTTACAAGACAGGTTTAAGGAGACCAATAGAAACTGGGCTTGT
CGAGACAGAGAAGACTCTTGCGTTTCTGATAGGCACCTATTGGTCTTACTGACATCCACTTTGCCTTTCT
CTCCACAGGTGTCCACTCCCAGTTCAATTACAGCTCTTAAGGCTAGAGTACTTAATACGACTCACTATAG
GCTAGCACCATGGCTTCTAACTTTACTCAGTTCGTTCTCGTGGACAATGGCGGAACTGGCGACGTGACTG
TCGCCCCAAGCAACTTCGCTAACGGGGTCGCTGAATGGATCAGCTCTAACTCGCGTTCACAGGCTTACAA
AGTAACCTGTAGCGTTCGTCAGAGCTCTGCGCAGAATCGCAAATACACCATCAAAGTCGAGGTGCCTAAA
GTGGCAACCCAGACTGTTGGTGGTGTAGAGCTTCCTGTAGCCGCATGGCGTTCGTACTTAAATATGGAAC
TAACCATTCCAATTTTCGCCACGAACTCCGACTGCGAGCTTATTGTTAAGGCAATGCAAGGTCTCCTAAA
AGATGGAAACCCGATTCCCTCAGCAATCGCAGCAAACTCCGGCATCTACGGCGGTGGCAAGCCCAT
