>Addgene plasmid #65807 | pCI-MS2V5-PABPC1 | addgene partial sequence | sequence record 113975 | EBV-rev 5'-GTGGTTTGTCCAAACTCATC-3'
TTAAACAGTTGGAACACCGGTGGCACTGTTAACTGCTTTCTGGGCAGCCTCTTTAGCTTGGTGGGCTTGT
AGTACAGCTACAGCTTCATCAACCTTAGAACGGAGTGACTCTGGAGACTCCAGCATGTGAAGAAGTTCTG
AATTATCAATCTCCAACAACATGCCAGTGATTTTACCAGCAAGAGTAGGGTGCATGGCTTGAATAAGAGG
AAACAGCCGTTCACCCAACATTTGCTTTTGCTCTTGAGGAGGGGCAGATGCCAACATGGAAGCAGTCAAA
GGTTCCTGACCTTGTACATGAACAGCAGGCTGTTGCATTGTAACTTGTGGCTGTGCATTAAGATGTTGCT
GAGGATTGCGAACTCCTGCAGCATATTTATACTGTGGAACGGTGCGGACAGCAGGAGTAGCTGCAGCGGC
TGCAGCTGCAGGACGTGGACCCATTGTCTGTGTTGATGTGTTAGCAACACGCTGTGTTGACATGACTCGT
GGAACCTGTGAAGAAGCTGGTCTCATAGTACTAAATGGTGGTCTAGGAGCAGCTGGGCGGATAGCACCGG
GCATATTTTGGAATGGATGAGGTCTGGCACCCTGAGCAGTCCAGCGAGGACTTGGTCTTAGTTGAGCAAT
TTGGCTAGGAGGATAGTATGCAGCACGGTTCTGAGTCTGTGGGATAGCTGCCATGAAGTAACCTGAAGGA
GGTGCTGGCTGGTA
