>Addgene plasmid #65807 | pCI-MS2V5-PABPC1 | addgene partial sequence | sequence record 115305 | chim-int-F 5'-TCTTACTGACATCCACTTTGCC-3'
CTAGAGTACTTAATACGACTCACTATAGGCTAGCACCATGGCTTCTAACTTTACTCAGTTCGTTCTCGTG
GACAATGGCGGAACTGGCGACGTGACTGTCGCCCCAAGCAACTTCGCTAACGGGGTCGCTGAATGGATCA
GCTCTAACTCGCGTTCACAGGCTTACAAAGTAACCTGTAGCGTTCGTCAGAGCTCTGCGCAGAATCGCAA
ATACACCATCAAAGTCGAGGTGCCTAAAGTGGCAACCCAGACTGTTGGTGGTGTAGAGCTTCCTGTAGCC
GCATGGCGTTCGTACTTAAATATGGAACTAACCATTCCAATTTTCGCCACGAACTCCGACTGCGAGCTTA
TTGTTAAGGCAATGCAAGGTCTCCTAAAAGATGGAAACCCGATTCCCTCAGCAATCGCAGCAAACTCCGG
CATCTACGGCGGTGGCAAGCCCATCCCTAACCCACTGCTGGGCCTGGACAGCACCCTCGAGAACCCCAGT
GCCCCCAGCTACCCGATGGCCTCGCTCTACGTGGGGGACCTCCACCCCGACGTGACCGAGGCGATGCTCT
ACGAGAAGTTCAGCCCGGCCGGGCCCATCCTCTCCATCCGGGTCTGCAGGGACATGATCACCCGCCGCTC
CTTGGGCTACGCGTATGTGAACTTCCAGCAGCCGGCGGACGCGGAGCGTGCTTTGGACACCATGAATTTT
GATGTTATAAAGGGCAAGCCAGTACGCATCATGTGGTCTCAGCGTGATCCATCACTTCGC
